Addgene plasmid #16227: GFP Snail 4SA
Depositing lab: Mien-Chie Hung. Depositing organization: University of Texas MD Anderson Cancer Center. Publication: Dual regulation of Snail by GSK-3beta-mediated phosphorylation in control of epithelial-mesenchymal transition. Zhou BP, Deng J, Xia W, Xu J, Li YM, Gunduz M, Hung MC. Nat Cell Biol. 2004 Oct . 6(10):931-40. 10.1038/ncb1173 PubMed 15448698.
Backbone
  Vector backbone: pEGFP-C2
  Backbone manufacturer: Clontech
  Backbone size w/o insert (bp): 4700
  Vector type: Mammalian Expression
  Selectable markers: Neomycin (select with G418)
Growth in bacteria
  Bacterial resistance: Kanamycin, 50 μg/mL
  Growth temperature: 37°C
  Growth strain: DH5alpha
  Copy number: High Copy
Gene/Insert
  Gene/Insert name: Snail
  Species: H. sapiens (human)
  Insert size (bp): 800
  Mutation: 4SA: S108A, S112A, S116A, S120A
  Entrez Gene: SNAI1 (a.k.a. SLUGH2, SNA, SNAH, SNAIL, SNAIL1, dJ710H13.1)
  Tag / fusion protein: EGFP (N terminal on backbone)
  Cloning method: Restriction Enzyme; 5′ cloning site EcoRI (not destroyed); 3′ cloning site EcoRI (not destroyed)
  Sequencing primers: 5′ EGFP-C
Terms and licenses: Academic/Nonprofit Terms; Industry Terms: Not Available to Industry
Depositor comments: Also see GFP Snail WT author's map.
How to cite: GFP Snail 4SA was a gift from Mien-Chie Hung (Addgene plasmid # 16227 ; http://n2t.net/addgene:16227 ; RRID:Addgene_16227)
