[The description below was written by a language model from this plasmid's Addgene catalogue record.]
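Description:
GFP Snail 4SA is a mammalian expression plasmid built on the Clontech pEGFP-C2 backbone (about 4.7 kb without insert) that carries a mutant form of human Snail (SNAI1) fused to the C-terminus of EGFP. The roughly 800 bp Snail coding sequence was inserted by restriction cloning into the EcoRI site, which is retained on both sides of the insert, so the backbone-encoded EGFP sits at the N-terminus of the fusion protein. The record does not list the promoter or other regulatory elements; vectors of the pEGFP-C series generally use a CMV immediate-early promoter to drive the fusion, but no feature table is provided here to confirm the details. The plasmid is maintained at high copy number in E. coli under kanamycin selection, and the neomycin resistance marker allows G418 selection of stably transfected mammalian cells.

The "4SA" designation refers to four serine-to-alanine substitutions, S108A, S112A, S116A and S120A, which remove potential phosphorylation sites from a serine-rich stretch of Snail. The associated publication concerns dual regulation of Snail by GSK-3beta-mediated phosphorylation in the control of epithelial-mesenchymal transition, so this construct serves as a phosphorylation-deficient variant for comparison with the wild-type protein. The EGFP tag lets the fusion be followed by fluorescence microscopy or detected biochemically, making the plasmid suited to examining how loss of these serines affects Snail's behaviour in cells. The depositor notes a companion GFP Snail WT construct, whose map can be consulted for reference.
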