>Addgene plasmid #16227 | GFP Snail 4SA | addgene partial sequence | sequence record 22637 | EGFP-C 5'-CATGGTCCTGCTGGAGTTCGTG-3'
CCGGCCGGACTCAGATCTCGAGCTCAAGCTTCGAATTCGCCCTTGTAGGATCCCCGCGCTCTTTCCTCGT
CAGGAAGCCCTCCGACCCCAATCGGAAGCCTAACTACAGCGAGCTGCAGGACTCTAATCCAGAGTTTACC
TTCCAGCAGCCCTACGACCAGGCCCACCTGCTGGCAGCCATCCCACCTCCGGAGATCCTCAACCCCACCG
CCTCGCTGCCAATGCTCATCTGGGACTCTGTCCTGGCGCCCCAAGCCCAGCCAATTGCCTGGGCCTCCCT
TCGGCTCCAGGAGAGTCCCAGGGTGGCAGAGCTGACCTCCCTGTCAGATGAGGACAGTGGGAAAGGCTCC
CAGCCCCCCAGCCCACCCGCACCGGCTCCTGCGTCCTTCTCCGCGACGTCAGTCGCTTCCTTGGAGGCCG
AGGCCTATGCTGCCTTCCCAGGCTTGGGCCAAGTGCCCAAGCAGCTGGCCCAGCTCTCTGAGGCCAAGGA
TCTCCAGGCTCGAAAGGCCTTCAACTGCAAATACTGCAACAAGGAATACCTCAGCCTGGGTGCCCTCAAG
ATGCACATCCGAAGCCACACGCTGCCCTGCGTCTGCGGAACCTGCGGGAAGGCCTTCTCTAGGCCCTGGC
TGCTACAAGGCCATGTCCGGACCCACACTGGCGAGAAGCCCTTCTCCTGTCCCCACTGCAGCCGTGCCTT
CGCTGACCGCTCCAACCTGCGGGCCCACCTCCAGACCCACTCAGATGTCAAGAAGTACCAGTGCCAGGCG
TGTGCTCGGACCTTCTCCCGAATGTCCCTGCTCCACAAGCACCAAGAGTCCGGCTGCTCAGGATGTCCCC
GCTGACTCGAGTACAAGGGCGAATTCTGCAGTCGACGGTACCGCGGGCCCGGGATCCACCGGGATCTAGA
TAACTGATCATAATCAGCCATACCACA
